Addgene plasmid #61538: TetO-FUW-MEF2CA
Purpose: Expresses MEF2CA in mammalian cells
Depositing lab: Rudolf Jaenisch. Depositing organization: Whitehead Institute for Biomedical Research. Publication: Direct Lineage Conversion of Adult Mouse Liver Cells and B Lymphocytes to Neural Stem Cells. Cassady JP, D'Alessio AC, Sarkar S, Dani VS, Fan ZP, Ganz K, Roessler R, Sur M, Young RA, Jaenisch R. Stem Cell Reports. 2014 Nov 6. pii: S2213-6711(14)00307-5. doi: 10.1016/j.stemcr.2014.10.001. PubMed 25454632.
Backbone
  Vector backbone: TetO-FUW
  Backbone size w/o insert (bp): 8376
  Total vector size (bp): 9247
  Vector type: Mammalian Expression, Lentiviral
Growth in bacteria
  Bacterial resistance: Ampicillin, 100 μg/mL
  Growth temperature: 37°C
  Growth strain: Stbl3
  Copy number: High Copy
Gene/Insert
  Gene/Insert name: MEF2CA (alt name: Constitutively active MEF2)
  Species: H. sapiens (human)
  Insert size (bp): 871
  Entrez Gene: MEF2C (a.k.a. C5DELq14.3, DEL5q14.3, NEDHSIL)
  Cloning method: Restriction Enzyme; 5′ cloning site EcoRI (destroyed during cloning); 3′ cloning site EcoRI (destroyed during cloning)
  Sequencing primers: 5′ AAGACCACCGCACAGCAAGC; 3′ TTCCGCCGTGGCAATAGGGA
Resource information
  A portion of this plasmid was derived from a plasmid made by: MEF2CA was obtained from Dr. Stuart Lipton. J Neurosci. 2008 Jun 25;28(26):6557-68
Terms and licenses: Academic/Nonprofit Terms; Industry Terms: Not Available to Industry
How to cite: TetO-FUW-MEF2CA was a gift from Rudolf Jaenisch (Addgene plasmid # 61538 ; http://n2t.net/addgene:61538 ; RRID:Addgene_61538)
