[The description below was written by a language model from this plasmid's Addgene catalogue record.]
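Description:
TetO-FUW-MEF2CA is a lentiviral mammalian expression plasmid of about 9.2 kb, built on the roughly 8.4 kb TetO-FUW backbone. It is maintained in bacteria as a high-copy plasmid under ampicillin selection, and the recorded host is a recombination-deficient strain of the kind usually chosen to keep the repeated long terminal repeats of lentiviral vectors stable. No feature table accompanies the entry, so the individual viral elements, the origin of replication and the exact promoter composition are not itemised. The backbone name indicates that the insert lies downstream of a tetracycline operator-containing promoter. Expression from such a promoter would normally depend on a tetracycline-controlled transactivator supplied separately and on doxycycline. The record does not list any mammalian selection marker, reporter or epitope tag.

The payload is an approximately 870 bp insert called MEF2CA, described as a constitutively active form of MEF2 and linked to the human MEF2C gene, which encodes a MADS-box transcription factor. The insert is considerably shorter than a full-length coding sequence would be expected to be, but the record does not explain how constitutive activity was engineered or which parts of the protein are retained. It was cloned into an EcoRI site, and the sites at both ends were destroyed in the process, so the fragment cannot be released again with that enzyme. The MEF2CA sequence itself came from an earlier plasmid made by another laboratory.

The stated purpose is expression of MEF2CA in mammalian cells. The associated publication concerns direct lineage conversion of adult mouse liver cells and B lymphocytes into neural stem cells, which suggests the construct served as a transcription factor delivery vector in reprogramming experiments.
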