>Addgene plasmid #61538 | TetO-FUW-MEF2CA | addgene partial sequence | sequence record 102426 | LNCX 5'-AGCTCGTTTAGTGAACCGTCAGATC-3'
TTTGACCTCCATAGAAGACACCGGGACCGATCCAGCCTCCGCGGCCCCGAGATCCAACGGGGACTATGGG
GAGAAAAAAGATTCAGATTACGAGGATTATGGATGAACGTAACAGACAGGTGACATTTACAAAGAGGAAA
TTTGGGTTGATGAAGAAGGCTTATGAGCTGAGCGTGCTGTGTGACTGTGAGATTGCGCTGATCATCTTCA
ACAGCACCAACAAGCTGTTCCAGTATGCCAGCACCGACATGGACAAAGTGCTTCTCAAGTACACGGAGTA
CAACGAGCCGCATGAGAGCCGGACAAACTCAGACATCGTGGAGACGTTGAGAAAGAAGGGCCTTAATGGC
TGTGACAGCCCAGACCCCGATGCGGACGATTCCGTAGGTCACAGCCCTGAGTCTGAGGACAAGTACAGGA
AAATTAACGAAGATATTGATCTAATGATCAGCAGGCAAAGATTGTGTGCTGTTCCACCTCCCAACTTCGA
GATGCCAGTCTCCATCCCAGTGTCCA
