>Addgene plasmid #61538 | TetO-FUW-MEF2CA | addgene partial sequence | sequence record 102429 | WPRE-R 5'-CATAGCGTAAAAGGAGCAACA-3'
TTTTGTAATCCAGAGGTTGATTATCGATAAGCTTGATATCGAATTGATCCCTACCCACCGTACTCGTCAA
TTCCAAGGGCATCGGTAAACATCTGCTCAAACTCGAAGTCGGCCATATCCAGAGCGCCGTAGGGGGCGGA
GTCGTGGGGGGTAAATCCCGGACCCGGGGAATCCCCGTCCCCCAACATGTCCAGATCGAAATCGTCTAGC
GCGTCGGCATGCGCCATCGCCACGTCCTCGCCGTCTAAGTGGAGCTCGTCCCCCAGGCTGACATCGGTCG
GGGGGGCGAGGTCTCCACCCATCAGACCACCTGTGTTACCTGCACTTGGAGGTCGATGTGTTACACCAGG
AGACATACTATTCCTCTGCAGAGAAGGGTGAGCCAGTGGCAATAGGTTGGGGTTTCCCAGTGAGCTGACA
GGGTTGCTGTACACCAAACTGTTGTGGCTGGACACTGGGATGGAGACTGGCATCTCGAAGTTGGGAGGTG
GAACAGCACACAATCTTTGCCTGCTGATCATTAGATCAATATCTTCGTTAATTTTCCTGTACTTGTCCTC
AGACTCAGGGCTGTGACCTACGGAATCGTCCGCATCGGGGTCTGGGCTGTCACAGCCATTAAGGCCCTTC
TTTCTCAACGTCTCCACGATGTCTGA
