>Addgene plasmid #61538 | TetO-FUW-MEF2CA | depositor partial sequence | sequence record 106187 | TetO-FUW-MEF2CA sequence 871 bps
GGATCCAACGGGGACTATGGGGAGAAAAAAGATTCAGATTACGAGGATTATGGATGAACGTAACAGACAG
GTGACATTTACAAAGAGGAAATTTGGGTTGATGAAGAAGGCTTATGAGCTGAGCGTGCTGTGTGACTGTG
AGATTGCGCTGATCATCTTCAACAGCACCAACAAGCTGTTCCAGTATGCCAGCACCGACATGGACAAAGT
GCTTCTCAAGTACACGGAGTACAACGAGCCGCATGAGAGCCGGACAAACTCAGACATCGTGGAGACGTTG
AGAAAGAAGGGCCTTAATGGCTGTGACAGCCCAGACCCCGATGCGGACGATTCCGTAGGTCACAGCCCTG
AGTCTGAGGACAAGTACAGGAAAATTAACGAAGATATTGATCTAATGATCAGCAGGCAAAGATTGTGTGC
TGTTCCACCTCCCAACTTCGAGATGCCAGTCTCCATCCCAGTGTCCAGCCACAACAGTTTGGTGTACAGC
AACCCTGTCAGCTCACTGGGAAACCCCAACCTATTGCCACTGGCTCACCCTTCTCTGCAGAGGAATAGTA
TGTCTCCTGGTGTAACACATCGACCTCCAAGTGCAGGTAACACAGGTGGTCTGATGGGTGGAGACCTCGC
CCCCCCGACCGATGTCAGCCTGGGGGACGAGCTCCACTTAGACGGCGAGGACGTGGCGATGGCGCATGCC
GACGCGCTAGACGATTTCGATCTGGACATGTTGGGGGACGGGGATTCCCCGGGTCCGGGATTTACCCCCC
ACGACTCCGCCCCCTACGGCGCTCTGGATATGGCCGACTTCGAGTTTGAGCAGATGTTTACCGATGCCCT
TGGAATTGACGAGTACGGTGGGTAGGGATCC
